>Addgene plasmid #20405 | pNC955 | depositor full sequence | sequence record 9613 | Author sequence
AGCGCCCAATACGCAAACCGCCTCTCCCCGCGCGTTGGCCGATTCATTAATGCAGCTGGCACGACAGGTT
TCCCGACTGGAAAGCGGGCAGTGAGCGCAACGCAATTAATGTGAGTTAGCTCACTCATTAGGCACCCCAG
GCTTTACACTTTATGCTTCCGGCTCGTATGTTGTGTGGAATTGTGAGCGGATAACAATTTCACACAGGAA
ACAGCTATGACCATGATTACGAATTCGAGCTCTGGAGAATATACTAAGGGTACTGTTGACATTGCGAAGA
GCGACAAAGATTTTGTTATCGGCTTTATTGCTCAAAGAGACATGGGTGGAAGAGATGAAGGTTACGATTG
GTTGATTATGACACCCGGTGTGGGTTTAGATGACAAGGGAGACGCATTGGGTCAACAGTATAGAACCGTG
GATGATGTGGTCTCTACAGGATCTGACATTATTATTGTTGGAAGAGGACTATTTGCAAAGGGAAGGGATG
CTAAGGTAGAGGGTGAACGTTACAGAAAAGCAGGCTGGGAAGCATATTTGAGAAGATGCGGCCAGCAAAA
CTAAAAAACTGTATTATAAGTAAATGCATGTATACTAAACTCACAAATTAGAGCTTCAATTTAATTATAT
CAGTTATTACCCGGTACCCCCCTCGAGTGATGAAACAAACATGAAACGTCTGTAATTTGAAACAAATCGA
GCAGATCTGCCAGGCGTGTATATAGCGTGGATGGCCAGGCAACTTTAGTGCTGACACATACAGGCATATA
TATATGTGTGCGACGACACATGATCATATGGCATGCATGTGCTCTGTATGTATATAAAACTCTTGTTTTC
TTCTTTTCTCTAAATATTCTTTCCTTATACATTAGGTCCTTTGTAGCATAAATTACTATACTTCTATAGA
CACGCAAACACAAATACACACACTAAATTACCGGATCAATTCGCCTGCTTATCTTTCTTCTTCCGAAAGT
GCTACTTCAGAAAGAGCAAGAACTGTACGGATAAGGATAAGTATATCTTCTATCTACTACAATACGAAAA
GAACTCTCGAACTCTCCCTCCCACTTTACTTTAACTAATAGATTATGCAGATTTTCGTCAAGACTTTGAC
CGGTAAAACCATAACATTGGAAGTTGAATCTTCCGATACCATCGACAACGTTAAGTCGAAAATTCAAGAC
AAGGAAGGTATCCCTCCAGATCAACAAAGATTGATCTTTGCCGGTAAGCAGCTAGAAGACGGTAGAACGC
TGTCTGATTACAACATTCAGAAGGAGTCCACCTTACATCTTGTGCTAAGGCTAAGAGGTGGTTATCACGG
ATCCGGAGCTTGGCTGTTGCCCGTCTCACTGGTGAAAAGAAAAACCACCCTGGCGCCCAATACGAGTAAA
GGAGAAGAACTTTTCACTGGAGTTGTCCCAATTCTTGTTGAATTAGATGGTGATGTTAATGGGCACAAAT
TTTCTGTCAGTGGAGAGGGTGAAGGTGATGCAACATACGGAAAACTTACCCTTAAATTTATTTGCACTAC
TGGAAAACTACCTGTTCCATGGCCAACACTTGTCACTACTTTGACTTGGGGTGTTCAATGCTTTTCAAGA
TACCCAGATCATATGAAACGGCATGACTTTTTCAAGAGTGCCATGCCCGAAGGTTATGTACAGGAAAGAA
CTATATTTTTCAAAGATGACGGGAACTACAAGACACGTGCTGAAGTCAAGTTTGAAGGTGATACCCTTGT
TAATAGAATCGAGTTAAAAGGTATTGATTTTAAAGAAGATGGAAACATTCTTGGACACAAATTGGAATAC
AACTATATTTCACACAATGTATACATCACTGCAGACAAACAAAAGAATGGAATCAAAGCTCATTTCAAAA
TTAGACACAACATTGAAGATGGAAGCGTTCAACTAGCAGACCATTATCAACAAAATACTCCAATTGGCGA
TGGCCCTGTCCTTTTACCAGACAACCATTACCTGTCCACACAATCTGCCCTTTCGAAAGATCCCAACGAA
AAGAGAGACCACATGGTCCTTCTTGAGTTTGTAACAGCTGCTGGGATTACACATGGCATGGATGAACTAT
ACAAATAGGGCGCGCCACTTCTAAATAAGCGAATTTCTTATGATTTATGATTTTTATTATTAAATAAGTT
ATAAAAAAAATAAGTGTATACAAATTTTAAAGTGACTCTTAGGTTTTAAAACGAAAATTCTTATTCTTGA
GTAACTCTTTCCTGTAGGTCAGGTTGCTTTCTCAGGTATAGTATGAGGTCGCTCTTATTGACCACACCTC
TACCGGCAGATCCGCTAGGGATAACAGGGTAATATAGATCTGTTTAGCTTGCCTCGTCCCCGCCGGGTCA
CCCGGCCAGCGACATGGAGGCCCAGAATACCCTCCTTGACAGTCTTGACGTGCGCAGCTCAGGGGCATGA
TGTGACTGTCGCCCGTACATTTAGCCCATACATCCCCATGTATAATCATTTGCATCCATACATTTTGATG
GCCGCACGGCGCGAAGCAAAAATTACGGCTCCTCGCTGCAGACCTGCGAGCAGGGAAACGCTCCCCTCAC
AGACGCGTTGAATTGTCCCCACGCCGCGCCCCTGTAGAGAAATATAAAAGGTTAGGATTTGCCACTGAGG
TTCTTCTTTCATATACTTCCTTTTAAAATCTTGCTAGGATACAGTTCTCACATCACATCCGAACATAAAC
AACCATGGGTAGGAGGGCTTTTGTAGAAAGAAATACGAACGAAACGAAAATCAGCGTTGCCATCGCTTTG
GACAAAGCTCCCTTACCTGAAGAGTCGAATTTTATTGATGAACTTATAACTTCCAAGCATACAAACCAAA
AGGGAGAACAAGTAATCCAAGTAGACACGGGAATTGGATTCTTGGATCACATGTATCATGCACTGGCTAA
ACATGCAGGCTGGAGCTTACGACTTTACTCAAGAGGTGATTTAATCATCGATGATCATCACACTGCAGAA
GATACTGCTATTGCACTTGGTATTGCATTCAAGCAGGCTATGAGTAACTTTGCCGGCGTTAAAAGATTTG
GACATGCTTATTGTCCACTTGACGAAGCTCTTTCTAGAAGCGTAGTTGACTTGTCGGGACGGCCCTATGC
TGTTATCGATTTGGGATTAAAGCGTGAAAAGGTTGGGGAATTGTCCTGTGAAATGATCCCTCACTTACTA
TATTCCTTTTCGGTAGCAGCTGGAATTACTTTGCATGTTACCTGCTTATATGGTAGTAATGACCATCATC
GTGCTGAAAGCGCTTTTAAATCTCTGGCTGTTGCCATGCGCGCGGCTACTAGTCTTACTGGAAGTTCTGA
AGTCCCAAGCACGAAGGGAGTGTTGTAAAGAGTACTGACAATAAAAAGATTCTTGTTTTCAAGAACTTGT
CATTTGTATAGTTTTTTTATATTGTAGTTGTTCTATTTTAATCAAATGTTAGCGTGATTTATATTTTTTT
TCGCCTCGACATCATCTGCCCAGATGCGAAGTTAAGTGCGCAGAAAGTAATATCATGCGTCAATCGTATG
TGAATGCTGGTCGCTATACTGCTGTCGATTCGATACTAACGCTCGACCTGCAGGCATGAAGATGGGAATC
TCGGTCGTAATGATTTCTATAATGACGAAAAAAAAAAAATTGGAAAGAAAAAGCTTCATGGCCTTTATAA
AAAGGAACTATCCAATACCTCGCCAGAACCAAGTAACAGTATTTTACGGGGCACAAATCAAGAACAATAA
GACAGGACTGTAAAGATGGACGCATTGAACTCCAAAGAACAACAAGAGTTCCAAAAAGTAGTGGAACAAA
AGCAAATGAAGGATTTCATGCGTTTGTACTCTAATCTGGTAGAAAGATGTTTCACAGACTGTGTCAATGA
CTTCACAACATCAAAGCTAACCAATAAGGAACAAACATGCATCATGAAGTGCTCAGAAAAGTTCTTGAAG
CATAGCGAACGTGTAGGGCAGCGTTTCCAAGAACAAAACGCTGCCTTGGGACAAGGCTTGGGCCGATAAG
GTGTACTGGCGTATATATATCTAATTATGTATCTCTGGTGTCGACAAGCTTGGCACTGGCCGTCGTTTTA
CAACGTCGTGACTGGGAAAACCCTGGCGTTACCCAACTTAATCGCCTTGCAGCACATCCCCCTTTCGCCA
GCTGGCGTAATAGCGAAGAGGCCCGCACCGATCGCCCTTCCCAACAGTTGCGCAGCCTGAATGGCGAATG
GCGCCTGATGCGGTATTTTCTCCTTACGCATCTGTGCGGTATTTCACACCGCATA
[142 nt withheld, positions 4326-4467]
C
[141 nt withheld, positions 4469-4609]
CCTTTGACGTTGGAGTCCACGTTCTTT
[37 nt withheld, positions 4637-4673]
ACCCTATCTCGGGCTATTCTTTTGATTTATAAGGGATTTTGCCGATTTCGGCCTATTGGTTAAAAAATGA
GCTGATTTAACAAAAATTTAACGCGAATTTTAACAAAATATTAACGTTTACAATTTTATGGTGCACTCTC
AGTACAATCTGCTCTGATGCCGCATAGTTAAGCCAGCCCCGACACCCGCCAACACCCGCTGACGCGCCCT
GACGGGCTTGTCTGCTCCCGGCATCCGCTTACAGACAAGCTGTGACCGTCTCCGGGAGCTGCATGTGTCA
GAGGTTTTCACCGTCATCACCGAAACGCGCGAGACGAAAGGGCCTCGTGATACGCCTATTTTTATAGGTT
AATGTCATGATAATAATGGTTTCTTAGACGTCAGGTGGCACTTTTCGGGGAAATGTGCGCGGAACCCCTA
TTTGTTTATTTTTCTAAATACATTCAAATATGTATCCGCTCATGAGACAATAACCCTGATAAATGCTTCA
ATAATATTGAAAAAGGAAGAGTATGAGTATTCAACATTTCCGTGTCGCCCTTATTCCCTTTTTTGCGGCA
TTTTGCCTTCCTGTTTTTGCTCACCCAGAAACGCTGGTGAAAGTAAAAGATGCTGAAGATCAGTTGGGTG
CACGAGTGGGTTACATCGAACTGGATCTCAACAGCGGTAAGATCCTTGAGAGTTTTCGCCCCGAAGAACG
TTTTCCAATGATGAGCACTTTTAAAGTTCTGCTATGTGGCGCGGTATTATCCCGTATTGACGCCGGGCAA
GAGCAACTCGGTCGCCGCATACACTATTCTCAGAATGACTTGGTTGAGTACTCACCAGTCACAGAAAAGC
ATCTTACGGATGGCATGACAGTAAGAGAATTATGCAGTGCTGCCATAACCATGAGTGATAACACTGCGGC
CAACTTACTTCTGACAACGATCGGAGGACCGAAGGAGCTAACCGCTTTTTTGCACAACATGGGGGATCAT
GTAACTCGCCTTGATCGTTGGGAACCGGAGCTGAATGAAGCCATACCAAACGACGAGCGTGACACCACGA
TGCCTGTAGCAATGGCAACAACGTTGCGCAAACTATTAACTGGCGAACTACTTACTCTAGCTTCCCGGCA
ACAATTAATAGACTGGATGGAGGCGGATAAAGTTGCAGGACCACTTCTGCGCTCGGCCCTTCCGGCTGGC
TGGTTTATTGCTGATAAATCTGGAGCCGGTGAGCGTGGGTCTCGCGGTATCATTGCAGCACTGGGGCCAG
ATGGTAAGCCCTCCCGTATCGTAGTTATCTACACGACGGGGAGTCAGGCAACTATGGATGAACGAAATAG
ACAGATCGCTGAGATAGGTGCCTCACTGATTAAGCATTGGTAACTGTCAGACCAAGTTTACTCATATATA
CTTTAGATTGATTTAAAACTTCATTTTTAATTTAAAAGGATCTAGGTGAAGATCCTTTTTGATAATCTCA
TGACCAAAATCCCTTAACGTGAGTTTTCGTTCCACTGAGCGTCAGACCCCGTAGAAAAGATCAAAGGATC
TTCTTGAGATCCTTTTTTTCTGCGCGTAATCTGCTGCTTGCAAACAAAAAAACCACCGCTACCAGCGGTG
GTTTGTTTGCCGGATCAAGAGCTACCAACTCTTTTTCCGAAGGTAACTGGCTTCAGCAGAGCGCAGATAC
CAAATACTGTCCTTCTAGTGTAGCCGTAGTTAGGCCACCACTTCAAGAACTCTGTAGCACCGCCTACATA
CCTCGCTCTGCTAATCCTGTTACCAGTGGCTGCTGCCAGTGGCGATAAGTCGTGTCTTACCGGGTTGGAC
TCAAGACGATAGTTACCGGATAAGGCGCAGCGGTCGGGCTGAACGGGGGGTTCGTGCACACAGCCCAGCT
TGGAGCGAACGACCTACACCGAACTGAGATACCTACAGCGTGAGCTATGAGAAAGCGCCACGCTTCCCGA
AGGGAGAAAGGCGGACAGGTATCCGGTAAGCGGCAGGGTCGGAACAGGAGAGCGCACGAGGGAGCTTCCA
GGGGGAAACGCCTGGTATCTTTATAGTCCTGTCGGGTTTCGCCACCTCTGACTTGAGCGTCGATTTTTGT
GATGCTCGTCAGGGGGGCGGAGCCTATGGAAAAACGCCAGCAACGCGGCCTTTTTACGGTTCCTGGCCTT
TTGCTGGCCTTTTGCTCACATGTTCTTTCCTGCGTTATCCCCTGATTCTGTGGATAACCGTATTACCGCC
TTTGAGTGAGCTGATACCGCTCGCCGCAGCCGAACGACCGAGCGCAGCGAGTCAGTGAGCGAGGAAGCGG
AAG
Features (pLannotate 1.2.2; 21 found; start..end, strand, type, name):
      2..94      +  CDS            lacI (fragment): lac repressor; lacI; The lac repressor binds to the lac operator to inhibit transcription in E. coli. This inhibition can be relieved by adding lactose or isopropyl-β-D-thiogalactopyranoside (IPTG).
    107..128     +  protein_bind   CAP binding site: CAP binding activates transcription in the presence of cAMP. E. coli catabolite activator protein
    143..173     +  promoter       lac promoter: promoter for the E. coli lac operon
    181..197     +  protein_bind   lac operator: The lac repressor binds to the lac operator to inhibit transcription in E. coli. This inhibition can be relieved by adding lactose or isopropyl-β-D-thiogalactopyranoside (IPTG). lac repressor encoded by lacI
    242..564     +  CDS            URA3 (fragment): orotidine-5'-phosphate decarboxylase, required for uracil biosynthesis; S. cerevisiae URA3; yeast auxotrophic marker, counterselectable with 5-fluoroorotic acid (5-FOA)
   1095..1322    +  CDS            ubiquitin: Saccharomyces cerevisiae ubiquitin
   1343..1394    +  CDS            lacI (fragment): lac repressor; lacI; The lac repressor binds to the lac operator to inhibit transcription in E. coli. This inhibition can be relieved by adding lactose or isopropyl-β-D-thiogalactopyranoside (IPTG).
   1394..2108    +  CDS            GFP (fragment): Aequoria victoria green fluorescent protein
   2129..2316    +  terminator     ADH1 terminator: S. cerevisiae ADH1; transcription terminator for the S. cerevisiae alcohol dehydrogenase 1 (ADH1) gene
   2391..2734    +  promoter       TEF promoter: Ashbya gossypii TEF promoter
   2735..3388    +  CDS            S. pombe his5: imidazoleglycerol-phosphate dehydratase, required for histidine biosynthesis; Schizosaccharomyces pombe his5; yeast auxotrophic marker; corresponds to S. cerevisiae HIS3
   3394..3591    +  terminator     TEF terminator: Ashbya gossypii TEF terminator
   3796..4056    +  CDS            TIM9: TIM9_YEAST - Experimental evidence at protein level: Swiss-Prot protein existence level 1. Mitochondrial intermembrane chaperone that participates in the import and insertion of multi-pass transmembrane proteins into the mitochondrial inner membrane. Also required for the transfer of beta- barrel precursors from the TOM complex to the sorting and assembly machinery (SAM complex) of the outer membrane. Acts as a chaperone-like protein that protects the hydrophobic precursors from aggregation and guide them through the mitochondrial intermembrane space. Compared to TIM10, it may have a strong st
   4114..4268    +  CDS            lacZα (fragment): LacZα fragment of β-galactosidase; lacZ fragment
   4274..4325    -  misc_feature   bom (fragment): basis of mobility region from pBR322
   4344..4724    +  rep_origin     M13 ori (sequence partly withheld): M13 bacteriophage origin of replication; arrow indicates direction of (+) strand synthesis
   4800..4849    -  misc_feature   bom (fragment): basis of mobility region from pBR322
   4951..4986    -  CDS            rop (fragment): Rop protein, which maintains plasmids at low copy number; rop
   5081..5185    +  promoter       AmpR promoter: bla
   5186..6046    +  CDS            AmpR: β-lactamase; bla; confers resistance to ampicillin, carbenicillin, and related antibiotics
   6217..6805    +  rep_origin     ori: high-copy-number ColE1/pMB1/pBR322/pUC origin of replication
