[The description below was written by a language model from this plasmid's Addgene catalogue record and pLannotate feature annotations shown in this document.]
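Description:
pNC955 is a yeast transcriptional reporter plasmid built on the pUC118 phagemid backbone. It carries a roughly 3.8 kb "CFP-reporter" cassette cloned between SacI and SalI sites, both of which were retained. In E. coli it is maintained at high copy from the pUC-type ColE1 origin and selected through the β-lactamase (AmpR) gene. The backbone also contributes an M13 origin for single-stranded DNA production and remnants of the lac promoter/operator and lacZα region that flank the cloning site. The feature table shows no yeast replication origin or centromere. The cassette is instead bordered by a URA3 fragment on one side and TIM9 coding sequence on the other. This layout suggests chromosomal integration near the URA3 locus by homologous recombination, although the record does not say so explicitly.

The depositor describes the reporter as driven by the FUS1 upstream activating sequence, a pheromone-responsive element, which is not annotated in the feature table. It would presumably lie in the unannotated stretch upstream of the ubiquitin coding sequence. The open reading frame fuses S. cerevisiae ubiquitin (the "UbiY" variant) through a short lacI-derived linker (the "delta k" form) to a GFP-family fluorescent protein, recorded as CFP, and ends at the ADH1 terminator. Removing ubiquitin from such fusions exposes a chosen N-terminal residue, presumably tyrosine here, that influences turnover through the N-end rule pathway. The linker variant would also be expected to modulate degradation, though its exact effect is not stated. Downstream, an S. pombe his5 marker under the Ashbya gossypii TEF promoter and terminator allows histidine prototrophy selection in yeast. The plasmid belongs to a family of destabilized CFP reporters intended to follow dynamic changes in promoter activity in S. cerevisiae.
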