Addgene plasmid #20405: pNC955
Depositing lab: Beverly Errede. Depositing organization: University of North Carolina at Chapel Hill. Publication: A family of destabilized cyan fluorescent proteins as transcriptional reporters in S. cerevisiae. Hackett EA, Esch RK, Maleri S, Errede B. Yeast. 2006 Apr 15. 23(5):333-49. 10.1002/yea.1358 PubMed 16598699.
Backbone
  Vector backbone: pUC118
  Backbone size w/o insert (bp): 3162
  Vector type: Yeast Expression
Growth in bacteria
  Bacterial resistance: Ampicillin, 100 μg/mL
  Growth temperature: 37°C
  Growth strain: DH5alpha
  Copy number: High Copy
Gene/Insert
  Gene/Insert name: CFP-reporter
  Insert size (bp): 3824
  Mutation: X=UbiY (see schematic) linker=deltak
  Cloning method: Restriction Enzyme; 5′ cloning site Sac1 (not destroyed); 3′ cloning site SalI (not destroyed)
  Sequencing primers: 5′ CTCTCCACTGAGAGAAAA (prim586)
Terms and licenses: Academic/Nonprofit Terms; Industry Terms: Not Available to Industry
Depositor comments: See attachments for details Cassette: CFP-reporter; UAS: FUS1; X:UbiY; Linker:delta k
How to cite: pNC955 was a gift from Beverly Errede (Addgene plasmid # 20405 ; http://n2t.net/addgene:20405 ; RRID:Addgene_20405)
