>Addgene plasmid #20405 | pNC955 | addgene partial sequence | sequence record 26522 | 20405 with prim586(CTCTCCACTGAGAGAAAA)
TTGGGANAACTCCAGTGAAAAGTTCTTCTCCTTTACTCGTATTGGGCGNCAGGGTGGTTTTTCTTTTCAC
CAGTGAGACGGGCAACAGCCAAGCTCCGGATCCGTGATAACCACCTCTTAGCCTTAGCACAAGATGTAAG
GTGGACTCCTTCTGAATGTTGTAATCAGACAGCGTTCTACCGTCTTCTAGCTGCTTACCGGCAAAGATCA
ATCTTTGTTGATCTGGAGGGATACCTTCCTTGTCTTGAATTTTCGACTTAACGTTGTCGATGGTATCGGA
AGATTCAACTTCCAATGTTATGGTTTTACCGGTCAAAGTCTTGACGAAAATCTGCATAATCTATTAGTTA
AAGTAAAGTGGGAGGGAGAGTTCGAGAGTTCTTTTCGTATTGTAGTAGATAGAAGATATACTTATCCTTA
TCCGTACAGTTCTTGCTCTTTCTGAAGTAGCACTTTCGGAAGAAGAAAGATAAGCAGGCGAATTGATCCG
GTAATTTAGTGTGTGTATTTGTGTTTGCGTGTCTATAGAAGTATAGTAATTTATGCTACAAAGGACCTAA
TGTATAAGGAAAGAATATTTAGAGAAAAGAAGAAAACAAGAGTTTTATATACATACAGAGCACATGCATG
CCATATGATCATGTGTCGTCGCACACATATATATATGCCTGTATGTGTCAGCACTAAAGTTGCCTGGCCA
TCCACGCTATATACACGCCTGGCAGATCTGCTCGATTTGTTTCAAATTACAGACGTTTCATGTTTGNTTC
ATCACTCGAGGGGGGTACCGGGTAATAACTGATATAATTAAATTGAAGCTCTAATTTGTGAGTTTAGTAT
ACATGCATTTACTTATAATACAGTTTTTAGTTTTNNTGN
